Addgene plasmid #107921: pMEL15
Purpose: nat based Yeast/E.coli shuttle vector designed to clone and express Cas9 programming spacer
Depositing lab: Jean-Marc Daran. Depositing organization: Delft University of Technology. Publication: CRISPR/Cas9: a molecular Swiss army knife for simultaneous introduction of multiple genetic modifications in Saccharomyces cerevisiae. Mans R, van Rossum HM, Wijsman M, Backx A, Kuijpers NG, van den Broek M, Daran-Lapujade P, Pronk JT, van Maris AJ, Daran JM. FEMS Yeast Res. 2015 Mar;15(2). pii: fov004. doi: 10.1093/femsyr/fov004. Epub 2015 Mar 4. PubMed 25743786.
Backbone
  Vector backbone: p426-SNR52p-gRNA.CAN1.Y-SUP4t
  Backbone manufacturer: George Church (Addgene plasmid # 43803)
  Backbone size w/o insert (bp): 5973
  Vector type: Yeast Expression, CRISPR
  Selectable markers: nouseothricin
Growth in bacteria
  Bacterial resistance: Ampicillin, 100 μg/mL
  Growth temperature: 37°C
  Growth strain: DH5alpha
  Copy number: High Copy
Gene/Insert
  Gene/Insert name: gRNA-CAN1.Y
  gRNA/shRNA sequence: GATACGTTCTCTATGGAGGA
  Species: S. cerevisiae (budding yeast)
  Insert size (bp): 20
  Cloning method: Gibson Cloning
Terms and licenses: Academic/Nonprofit Terms; Industry Terms: Not Available to Industry
How to cite: pMEL15 was a gift from Jean-Marc Daran (Addgene plasmid # 107921 ; http://n2t.net/addgene:107921 ; RRID:Addgene_107921)
