[The description below was written by a language model from this plasmid's Addgene catalogue record and pLannotate feature annotations shown in this document.]
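Description:
pMEL15 is a yeast/E. coli shuttle vector for expressing a single Cas9 guide RNA in Saccharomyces cerevisiae. It is derived from p426-SNR52p-gRNA.CAN1.Y-SUP4t and carries a nourseothricin resistance marker for selection in yeast. In E. coli it is maintained at high copy through a ColE1/pUC-type origin and selected with ampicillin via the bla gene. In yeast it replicates episomally from the 2μ origin. The yeast marker is the Streptomyces noursei nat1 acetyltransferase, driven by the Ashbya gossypii TEF promoter and followed by an ADH1 terminator. This cassette is flanked by two loxP sites, so in principle Cre recombinase could excise it. Being a dominant drug marker, it does not depend on an auxotrophic host background.

The guide RNA cassette uses the SNR52 small nucleolar RNA promoter, an RNA polymerase III promoter, to transcribe a 20-nt spacer fused to the Streptococcus pyogenes gRNA scaffold, with termination at the SUP4 tRNA terminator. A CYC1 terminator lies just downstream. The spacer in this plasmid is the CAN1.Y guide, which targets the yeast CAN1 gene. The record describes the vector as designed for cloning and expressing Cas9-programming spacers, with Gibson assembly as the cloning method, so the resident spacer can serve as a placeholder to be swapped for a sequence of choice. Cas9 itself is not encoded here and must be supplied separately. Remnants of the parental cloning vector are also annotated, including lac promoter/operator elements, T3 and T7 promoters, lacZα and lacI fragments, and a partial f1 origin. The vector is intended for CRISPR/Cas9 genome editing in budding yeast.
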