Features (pLannotate 1.2.2; 21 found; start..end, strand, type, name):
     93..126     +  protein_bind   loxP: Cre-mediated recombination occurs in the 8-bp core sequence (GCATACAT). Cre recombinase
    274..461     -  terminator     ADH1 terminator: S. cerevisiae ADH1; transcription terminator for the S. cerevisiae alcohol dehydrogenase 1 (ADH1) gene
    471..1035    -  CDS            NrsR (fragment): nourseothricin acetyltransferase; Streptomyces noursei nat1; confers resistance to nourseothricin
   1042..1385    -  promoter       TEF promoter: Ashbya gossypii TEF promoter
   1440..1473    +  protein_bind   loxP: Cre-mediated recombination occurs in the 8-bp core sequence (GCATACAT). Cre recombinase
   1690..2672    +  rep_origin     2μ ori: yeast 2μ plasmid origin of replication
   2699..2803    +  promoter       AmpR promoter: bla
   2804..3664    +  CDS            AmpR: β-lactamase; bla; confers resistance to ampicillin, carbenicillin, and related antibiotics
   3835..4423    +  rep_origin     ori: high-copy-number ColE1/pMB1/pBR322/pUC origin of replication
   4606..4698    +  CDS            lacI (fragment): lac repressor; lacI; The lac repressor binds to the lac operator to inhibit transcription in E. coli. This inhibition can be relieved by adding lactose or isopropyl-β-D-thiogalactopyranoside (IPTG).
   4711..4732    +  protein_bind   CAP binding site: CAP binding activates transcription in the presence of cAMP. E. coli catabolite activator protein
   4747..4777    +  promoter       lac promoter: promoter for the E. coli lac operon
   4785..4801    +  protein_bind   lac operator: The lac repressor binds to the lac operator to inhibit transcription in E. coli. This inhibition can be relieved by adding lactose or isopropyl-β-D-thiogalactopyranoside (IPTG). lac repressor encoded by lacI
   4846..4864    +  promoter       T3 promoter: promoter for bacteriophage T3 RNA polymerase
   4882..5150    +  promoter       SNR52 promoter: promoter for the S. cerevisiae small nucleolar RNA gene SNR52
   5171..5245    +  misc_RNA       gRNA scaffold: guide RNA scaffold for the Streptococcus pyogenes CRISPR/Cas9 system
   5250..5269    +  terminator     SUP4 terminator: transcription terminator for the S. cerevisiae SUP4 tRNA gene
   5321..5510    +  terminator     CYC1 terminator: S. cerevisiae CYC1; transcription terminator for CYC1
   5541..5559    -  promoter       T7 promoter: promoter for bacteriophage T7 RNA polymerase
   5567..5722    +  CDS            lacZα (fragment): LacZα fragment of β-galactosidase; lacZ fragment
   5726..5966    +  rep_origin     f1 ori (fragment) (sequence partly withheld): f1 bacteriophage origin of replication; arrow indicates direction of (+) strand synthesis
>Addgene plasmid #107921 | pMEL15 | addgene full sequence | sequence record 208531 | Addgene NGS Result
GTTGAACATTCTTAGGCTGGTCGAATCATTTAGACACGGGCATCGTCCTCTCGAAAGGTGGCATAGGCCA
CTAGTGGATCTGATATCACCTAATAACTTCGTATAGCATACATTATACGAAGTTATATTAAGGGTTCTCG
AGAGCTCGATTACAACAGGTGTTGTCCTCTGAGGACATAAAATACACACCGAGATTCATCAACTCATTGC
TGGAGTTAGCATATCTACAATTGGGTGAAATGGGGAGCGATTTGCAGGCATTTGCTCGGCATGCCGGTAG
AGGTGTGGTCAATAAGAGCGACCTCATGCTATACCTGAGAAAGCAACCTGACCTACAGGAAAGAGTTACT
CAAGAATAAGAATTTTCGTTTTAAAACCTAAGAGTCACTTTAAAATTTGTATACACTTATTTTTTTTATA
ACTTATTTAATAATAAAAATCATAAATCATAAGAAATTCGCCTCGAGATTAGGGGCAGGGCATGCTCATG
TAGAGCGCCTGCTCGCCGTCCGAGGCGGTGCCGTCGTACAGGGCGGTGTCCAGGCCGCAGAGGGTGAACC
CCATCCGCCGGTACGCGTGGATCGCCGGTGCGTTGACGTTGGTGACCTCCAGCCAGAGGTGCCCGGCGCC
CCGCTCGCGGGCGAACTCCGTCGCGAGCCCCATCAACGCGCGCCCGACCCCGTGCCCCCGGTGCTCCGGG
GCGACCTCGATGTCCTCGACGGTCAGCCGGCGGTTCCAGCCGGAGTACGAGACGACCACGAAGCCCGCCA
GGTCGCCGTCGTCCCCGTACGCGACGAACGTCCGGGAGTCCGGGTCGCCGTCCTCCCCGTCGTCCGATTC
GTCGTCCGATTCGTCGTCGGGGAACACCTTGGTCAGGGGCGGGTCCACCGGCACCTCCCGCAGGGTGAAG
CCGTCCCCGGTGGCGGTGACGCGGAAGACGGTGTCGGTGGTGAAGGACCCATCCAGTGCCTCGATGGCCT
CGGCGTCCCCCGGGACACTGGTGCGGTACCGGTAAGCCGTGTCGTCAAGAGTGGTACCCATGGTTGTTTA
TGTTCGGATGTGATGTGAGAACTGTATCCTAGCAAGATTTTAAAAGGAAGTATATGAAAGAAGAACCTCA
GTGGCAAATCCTAACCTTTTATATTTCTCTACAGGGGCGCGGCGTGGGGACAATTCAACGCGTCTGTGAG
GGGAGCGTTTCCCTGCTCGCAGGTCTGCAGCGAGGAGCCGTAATTTTTGCTTCGCGCCGTGCGGCCATCA
AAATGTATGGATGCAAATGATTATACATGGGGATGTATGGGCTAAATGTACGGGCGACAGTCACATCATG
CCCCTGAGCTGCGCACGTCAAGACTGTCAAGGAGGGTATTCTGGGCCTCCATGTCGCTGGCCGGGTGACC
CGGCGGGGACGAGGCAAGCTAAACAGATCTCTAGACCTAATAACTTCGTATAGCATACATTATACGAAGT
TATATTAAGGGTTGTCGACCTGCAGCGTACGAAGGTGCCTATTGATGATCTGGCGGAATGTCTGCCGTGC
CATAGCCATGCCTTCACATATAGTACAGGCAACACGCAGATATAGGTGCGACGTGAACAGTGAGCTGTAT
GTGCGCAGCTCGCGTTGCATTTTCGGAAGCGCTCGTTTTCGGAAACGCTTTGAAGTTCCTATTCCGAAGT
TCCTATTCTCTAGAAAGTATAGGAACTTCAGAGCGCTTTTGAAAACCAAAAGCGCTCTGAAGACGCACTT
TCAAAAAACCAAAAACGCACCGGACTGTAACGAGCTACTAAAATATTGCGAATACCGCTTCCACAAACAT
TGCTCAAAAGTATCTCTTTGCTATATATCTCTGTGCTATATCCCTATATAACCTACCCATCCACCTTTCG
CTCCTTGAACTTGCATCTAAACTCGACCTCTACATTTTTTATGTTTATCTCTAGTATTACTCTTTAGACA
AAAAAATTGTAGTAAGAACTATTCATAGAGTGAATCGAAAACAATACGAAAATGTAAACATTTCCTATAC
GTAGTATATAGAGACAAAATAGAAGAAACCGTTCATAATTTTCTGACCAATGAAGAATCATCAACGCTAT
CACTTTCTGTTCACAAAGTATGCGCAATCCACATCGGTATAGAATATAATCGGGGATGCCTTTATCTTGA
AAAAATGCACCCGCAGCTTCGCTAGTAATCAGTAAACGCGGGAAGTGGAGTCAGGCTTTTTTTATGGAAG
AGAAAATAGACACCAAAGTAGCCTTCTTCTAACCTTAACGGACCTACAGTGCAAAAAGTTATCAAGAGAC
TGCATTATAGAGCGCACAAAGGAGAAAAAAAGTAATCTAAGATGCTTTGTTAGAAAAATAGCGCTCTCGG
GATGCATTTTTGTAGAACAAAAAAGAAGTATAGATTCTTTGTTGGTAAAATAGCGCTCTCGCGTTGCATT
TCTGTTCTGTAAAAATGCAGCTCAGATTCTTTGTTTGAAAAATTAGCGCTCTCGCGTTGCATTTTTGTTT
TACAAAAATGAAGCACAGATTCTTCGTTGGTAAAATAGCGCTTTCGCGTTGCATTTCTGTTCTGTAAAAA
TGCAGCTCAGATTCTTTGTTTGAAAAATTAGCGCTCTCGCGTTGCATTTTTGTTCTACAAAATGAAGCAC
AGATGCTTCGTTCAGGTGGCACTTTTCGGGGAAATGTGCGCGGAACCCCTATTTGTTTATTTTTCTAAAT
ACATTCAAATATGTATCCGCTCATGAGACAATAACCCTGATAAATGCTTCAATAATATTGAAAAAGGAAG
AGTATGAGTATTCAACATTTCCGTGTCGCCCTTATTCCCTTTTTTGCGGCATTTTGCCTTCCTGTTTTTG
CTCACCCAGAAACGCTGGTGAAAGTAAAAGATGCTGAAGATCAGTTGGGTGCACGAGTGGGTTACATCGA
ACTGGATCTCAACAGCGGTAAGATCCTTGAGAGTTTTCGCCCCGAAGAACGTTTTCCAATGATGAGCACT
TTTAAAGTTCTGCTATGTGGCGCGGTATTATCCCGTATTGACGCCGGGCAAGAGCAACTCGGTCGCCGCA
TACACTATTCTCAGAATGACTTGGTTGAGTACTCACCAGTCACAGAAAAGCATCTTACGGATGGCATGAC
AGTAAGAGAATTATGCAGTGCTGCCATAACCATGAGTGATAACACTGCGGCCAACTTACTTCTGACAACG
ATCGGAGGACCGAAGGAGCTAACCGCTTTTTTGCACAACATGGGGGATCATGTAACTCGCCTTGATCGTT
GGGAACCGGAGCTGAATGAAGCCATACCAAACGACGAGCGTGACACCACGATGCCTGTAGCAATGGCAAC
AACGTTGCGCAAACTATTAACTGGCGAACTACTTACTCTAGCTTCCCGGCAACAATTAATAGACTGGATG
GAGGCGGATAAAGTTGCAGGACCACTTCTGCGCTCGGCCCTTCCGGCTGGCTGGTTTATTGCTGATAAAT
CTGGAGCCGGTGAGCGTGGGTCTCGCGGTATCATTGCAGCACTGGGGCCAGATGGTAAGCCCTCCCGTAT
CGTAGTTATCTACACGACGGGGAGTCAGGCAACTATGGATGAACGAAATAGACAGATCGCTGAGATAGGT
GCCTCACTGATTAAGCATTGGTAACTGTCAGACCAAGTTTACTCATATATACTTTAGATTGATTTAAAAC
TTCATTTTTAATTTAAAAGGATCTAGGTGAAGATCCTTTTTGATAATCTCATGACCAAAATCCCTTAACG
TGAGTTTTCGTTCCACTGAGCGTCAGACCCCGTAGAAAAGATCAAAGGATCTTCTTGAGATCCTTTTTTT
CTGCGCGTAATCTGCTGCTTGCAAACAAAAAAACCACCGCTACCAGCGGTGGTTTGTTTGCCGGATCAAG
AGCTACCAACTCTTTTTCCGAAGGTAACTGGCTTCAGCAGAGCGCAGATACCAAATACTGTTCTTCTAGT
GTAGCCGTAGTTAGGCCACCACTTCAAGAACTCTGTAGCACCGCCTACATACCTCGCTCTGCTAATCCTG
TTACCAGTGGCTGCTGCCAGTGGCGATAAGTCGTGTCTTACCGGGTTGGACTCAAGACGATAGTTACCGG
ATAAGGCGCAGCGGTCGGGCTGAACGGGGGGTTCGTGCACACAGCCCAGCTTGGAGCGAACGACCTACAC
CGAACTGAGATACCTACAGCGTGAGCTATGAGAAAGCGCCACGCTTCCCGAAGGGAGAAAGGCGGACAGG
TATCCGGTAAGCGGCAGGGTCGGAACAGGAGAGCGCACGAGGGAGCTTCCAGGGGGAAACGCCTGGTATC
TTTATAGTCCTGTCGGGTTTCGCCACCTCTGACTTGAGCGTCGATTTTTGTGATGCTCGTCAGGGGGGCG
GAGCCTATGGAAAAACGCCAGCAACGCGGCCTTTTTACGGTTCCTGGCCTTTTGCTGGCCTTTTGCTCAC
ATGTTCTTTCCTGCGTTATCCCCTGATTCTGTGGATAACCGTATTACCGCCTTTGAGTGAGCTGATACCG
CTCGCCGCAGCCGAACGACCGAGCGCAGCGAGTCAGTGAGCGAGGAAGCGGAAGAGCGCCCAATACGCAA
ACCGCCTCTCCCCGCGCGTTGGCCGATTCATTAATGCAGCTGGCACGACAGGTTTCCCGACTGGAAAGCG
GGCAGTGAGCGCAACGCAATTAATGTGAGTTAGCTCACTCATTAGGCACCCCAGGCTTTACACTTTATGC
TTCCGGCTCGTATGTTGTGTGGAATTGTGAGCGGATAACAATTTCACACAGGAAACAGCTATGACCATGA
TTACGCCAAGCGCGCAATTAACCCTCACTAAAGGGAACAAAAGCTGGAGCTTCTTTGAAAAGATAATGTA
TGATTATGCTTTCACTCATATTTATACAGAAACTTGATGTTTTCTTTCGAGTATATACAAGGTGATTACA
TGTACGTTTGAAGTACAACTCTAGATTTTGTAGTGCCCTCTTGGGCTAGCGGTAAAGGTGCGCATTTTTT
CACACCCTACAATGTTCTGTTCAAAAGATTTTGGTCAAACGCTGTAGAAGTGAAAGTTGGTGCGCATGTT
TCGGCGTTCGAAACTTCTCCGCAGTGAAAGATAAATGATCGATACGTTCTCTATGGAGGAGTTTTAGAGC
TAGAAATAGCAAGTTAAAATAAGGCTAGTCCGTTATCAACTTGAAAAAGTGGCACCGAGTCGGTGGTGCT
TTTTTTGTTTTTTATGTCTTCGAGTCATGTAATTAGTTATGTCACGCTTACGTTCACGCCCTCCCCCCAC
ATCCGCTCTAACCGAAAAGGAAGGAGTTAGACAACCTGAAGTCTAGGTCCCTATTTATTTTTTTATAGTT
ATGTTAGTATTAAGAACGTTATTTATATTTCAAATTTTTCTTTTTTTTCTGTACAGACGCGTGTACGCAT
GTAACATTATACTGAAAACCTTGCTTGAGAAGGTTTTGGGACGCTCGAAGGCTTTAATTTGCGGCCGGTA
CCCAATTCGCCCTATAGTGAGTCGTATTACGCGCGCTCACTGGCCGTCGTTTTACAACGTCGTGACTGGG
AAAACCCTGGCGTTACCCAACTTAATCGCCTTGCAGCACATCCCCCTTTCGCCAGCTGGCGTAATAGCGA
AGAGGCCCGCACCGATCGCCCTTCCCAACAGTTGCGCAGCCTGAATGGCGAATGG
[124 nt withheld, positions 5726-5849]
C
[91 nt withheld, positions 5851-5941]
AGGGTGATGGTTCACGTAATGGGCC
